>Addgene plasmid #69586 | pRRLNeo-pEF1a-p53ashL344P-mKate2-splitmVenusN | depositor full sequence | sequence record 135228 | pRRLNeo-pEF1a-p53ashL344P-mKate2-splitmVenusN sequence 11049 bps
CAGGTGGCACTTTTCGGGGAAATGTGCGCGGAACCCCTATTTGTTTATTTTTCTAAATACATTCAAATAT
GTATCCGCTCATGAGACAATAACCCTGATAAATGCTTCAATAATATTGAAAAAGGAAGAGTATGAGTATT
CAACATTTCCGTGTCGCCCTTATTCCCTTTTTTGCGGCATTTTGCCTTCCTGTTTTTGCTCACCCAGAAA
CGCTGGTGAAAGTAAAAGATGCTGAAGATCAGTTGGGTGCACGAGTGGGTTACATCGAACTGGATCTCAA
CAGCGGTAAGATCCTTGAGAGTTTTCGCCCCGAAGAACGTTTTCCAATGATGAGCACTTTTAAAGTTCTG
CTATGTGGCGCGGTATTATCCCGTGTTGACGCCGGGCAAGAGCAACTCGGTCGCCGCATACACTATTCTC
AGAATGACTTGGTTGAGTACTCACCAGTCACAGAAAAGCATCTTACGGATGGCATGACAGTAAGAGAATT
ATGCAGTGCTGCCATAACCATGAGTGATAACACTGCGGCCAACTTACTTCTGACAACGATCGGAGGACCG
AAGGAGCTAACCGCTTTTTTGCACAACATGGGGGATCATGTAACTCGCCTTGATCGTTGGGAACCGGAGC
TGAATGAAGCCATACCAAACGACGAGCGTGACACCACGATGCCTGTAGCAATGGCAACAACGTTGCGCAA
ACTATTAACTGGCGAACTACTTACTCTAGCTTCCCGGCAACAATTAATAGACTGGATGGAGGCGGATAAA
GTTGCAGGACCACTTCTGCGCTCGGCCCTTCCGGCTGGCTGGTTTATTGCTGATAAATCTGGAGCCGGTG
AGCGTGGGTCTCGCGGTATCATTGCAGCACTGGGGCCAGATGGTAAGCCCTCCCGTATCGTAGTTATCTA
CACGACGGGGAGTCAGGCAACTATGGATGAACGAAATAGACAGATCGCTGAGATAGGTGCCTCACTGATT
AAGCATTGGTAACTGTCAGACCAAGTTTACTCATATATACTTTAGATTGATTTAAAACTTCATTTTTAAT
TTAAAAGGATCTAGGTGAAGATCCTTTTTGATAATCTCATGACCAAAATCCCTTAACGTGAGTTTTCGTT
CCACTGAGCGTCAGACCCCGTAGAAAAGATCAAAGGATCTTCTTGAGATCCTTTTTTTCTGCGCGTAATC
TGCTGCTTGCAAACAAAAAAACCACCGCTACCAGCGGTGGTTTGTTTGCCGGATCAAGAGCTACCAACTC
TTTTTCCGAAGGTAACTGGCTTCAGCAGAGCGCAGATACCAAATACTGTTCTTCTAGTGTAGCCGTAGTT
AGGCCACCACTTCAAGAACTCTGTAGCACCGCCTACATACCTCGCTCTGCTAATCCTGTTACCAGTGGCT
GCTGCCAGTGGCGATAAGTCGTGTCTTACCGGGTTGGACTCAAGACGATAGTTACCGGATAAGGCGCAGC
GGTCGGGCTGAACGGGGGGTTCGTGCACACAGCCCAGCTTGGAGCGAACGACCTACACCGAACTGAGATA
CCTACAGCGTGAGCTATGAGAAAGCGCCACGCTTCCCGAAGGGAGAAAGGCGGACAGGTATCCGGTAAGC
GGCAGGGTCGGAACAGGAGAGCGCACGAGGGAGCTTCCAGGGGGAAACGCCTGGTATCTTTATAGTCCTG
TCGGGTTTCGCCACCTCTGACTTGAGCGTCGATTTTTGTGATGCTCGTCAGGGGGGCGGAGCCTATGGAA
AAACGCCAGCAACGCGGCCTTTTTACGGTTCCTGGCCTTTTGCTGGCCTTTTGCTCACATGTTCTTTCCT
GCGTTATCCCCTGATTCTGTGGATAACCGTATTACCGCCTTTGAGTGAGCTGATACCGCTCGCCGCAGCC
GAACGACCGAGCGCAGCGAGTCAGTGAGCGAGGAAGCGGAAGAGCGCCCAATACGCAAACCGCCTCTCCC
CGCGCGTTGGCCGATTCATTAATGCAGCTGGCACGACAGGTTTCCCGACTGGAAAGCGGGCAGTGAGCGC
AACGCAATTAATGTGAGTTAGCTCACTCATTAGGCACCCCAGGCTTTACACTTTATGCTTCCGGCTCGTA
TGTTGTGTGGAATTGTGAGCGGATAACAATTTCACACAGGAAACAGCTATGACCATGATTACGCCAAGCG
CGCAATTTAACCCTCACTAAAGGGAACAAAAGCTGGAGCTGCAAGCTTAATGTAGTCTTATGCAATACTC
TTGTAGTCTTGCAACATGGTAACGATGAGTTAGCAACATGCCTTACAAGGAGAGAAAAAGCACCGTGCAT
GCCGATTGGTGGAAGTAAGGTGGTACGATCGTGCCTTATTAGGAAGGCAACAGACGGGTCTGACATGGAT
TGGACGAACCACTGAATTGCCGCATTGCAGAGATATTGTATTTAAGTGCCTAGCTCGATACAATAAACGG
GTCTCTCTGGTTAGACCAGATCTGAGCCTGGGAGCTCTCTGGCTAACTAGGGAACCCACTGCTTAAGCCT
CAATAAAGCTTGCCTTGAGTGCTTCAAGTAGTGTGTGCCCGTCTGTTGTGTGACTCTGGTAACTAGAGAT
CCCTCAGACCCTTTTAGTCAGTGTGGAAAATCTCTAGCAGTGGCGCCCGAACAGGGACTTGAAAGCGAAA
GGGAAACCAGAGGAGCTCTCTCGACGCAGGACTCGGCTTGCTGAAGCGCGCACGGCAAGAGGCGAGGGGC
GGCGACTGGTGAGTACGCCAAAAATTTTGACTAGCGGAGGCTAGAAGGAGAGAGATGGGTGCGAGAGCGT
CAGTATTAAGCGGGGGAGAATTAGATCGCGATGGGAAAAAATTCGGTTAAGGCCAGGGGGAAAGAAAAAA
TATAAATTAAAACATATAGTATGGGCAAGCAGGGAGCTAGAACGATTCGCAGTTAATCCTGGCCTGTTAG
AAACATCAGAAGGCTGTAGACAAATACTGGGACAGCTACAACCATCCCTTCAGACAGGATCAGAAGAACT
TAGATCATTATATAATACAGTAGCAACCCTCTATTGTGTGCATCAAAGGATAGAGATAAAAGACACCAAG
GAAGCTTTAGACAAGATAGAGGAAGAGCAAAACAAAAGTAAGACCACCGCACAGCAAGCGGCCGGCCGCT
GATCTTCAGACCTGGAGGAGGAGATATGAGGGACAATTGGAGAAGTGAATTATATAAATATAAAGTAGTA
AAAATTGAACCATTAGGAGTAGCACCCACCAAGGCAAAGAGAAGAGTGGTGCAGAGAGAAAAAAGAGCAG
TGGGAATAGGAGCTTTGTTCCTTGGGTTCTTGGGAGCAGCAGGAAGCACTATGGGCGCAGCGTCAATGAC
GCTGACGGTACAGGCCAGACAATTATTGTCTGGTATAGTGCAGCAGCAGAACAATTTGCTGAGGGCTATT
GAGGCGCAACAGCATCTGTTGCAACTCACAGTCTGGGGCATCAAGCAGCTCCAGGCAAGAATCCTGGCTG
TGGAAAGATACCTAAAGGATCAACAGCTCCTGGGGATTTGGGGTTGCTCTGGAAAACTCATTTGCACCAC
TGCTGTGCCTTGGAATGCTAGTTGGAGTAATAAATCTCTGGAACAGATTTGGAATCACACGACCTGGATG
GAGTGGGACAGAGAAATTAACAATTACACAAGCTTAATACACTCCTTAATTGAAGAATCGCAAAACCAGC
AAGAAAAGAATGAACAAGAATTATTGGAATTAGATAAATGGGCAAGTTTGTGGAATTGGTTTAACATAAC
AAATTGGCTGTGGTATATAAAATTATTCATAATGATAGTAGGAGGCTTGGTAGGTTTAAGAATAGTTTTT
GCTGTACTTTCTATAGTGAATAGAGTTAGGCAGGGATATTCACCATTATCGTTTCAGACCCACCTCCCAA
CCCCGAGGGGACCCGACAGGCCCGAAGGAATAGAAGAAGAAGGTGGAGAGAGAGACAGAGACAGATCCAT
TCGATTAGTGAACGGATCTCGACGGTATCGCCGAATTCACAAATGGCAGTATTCATCCACAATTTTAAAA
GAAAAGGGGGGATTGGGGGGTACAGTGCAGGGGAAAGAATAGTAGACATAATAGCAACAGACATACAAAC
TAAAGAATTACAAAAACAAATTACAAAAATTCAAAATTTTATCGATAAGCTTGATATCACCATGATTACG
CCAAGCTATCAACTTTGTATAGAAAAGTTGGGCTCCGGTGCCCGTCAGTGGGCAGAGCGCACATCGCCCA
CAGTCCCCGAGAAGTTGGGGGGAGGGGTCGGCAATTGAACCGGTGCCTAGAGAAGGTGGCGCGGGGTAAA
CTGGGAAAGTGATGTCGTGTACTGGCTCCGCCTTTTTCCCGAGGGTGGGGGAGAACCGTATATAAGTGCA
GTAGTCGCCGTGAACGTTCTTTTTCGCAACGGGTTTGCCGCCAGAACACAGGTAAGTGCCGTGTGTGGTT
CCCGCGGGCCTGGCCTCTTTACGGGTTATGGCCCTTGCGTGCCTTGAATTACTTCCACCTGGCTGCAGTA
CGTGATTCTTGATCCCGAGCTTCGGGTTGGAAGTGGGTGGGAGAGTTCGAGGCCTTGCGCTTAAGGAGCC
CCTTCGCCTCGTGCTTGAGTTGAGGCCTGGCCTGGGCGCTGGGGCCGCCGCGTGCGAATCTGGTGGCACC
TTCGCGCCTGTCTCGCTGCTTTCGATAAGTCTCTAGCCATTTAAAATTTTTGATGACCTGCTGCGACGCT
TTTTTTCTGGCAAGATAGTCTTGTAAATGCGGGCCAAGATCTGCACACTGGTATTTCGGTTTTTGGGGCC
GCGGGCGGCGACGGGGCCCGTGCGTCCCAGCGCACATGTTCGGCGAGGCGGGGCCTGCGAGCGCGGCCAC
CGAGAATCGGACGGGGGTAGTCTCAAGCTGGCCGGCCTGCTCTGGTGCCTGGCCTCGCGCCGCCGTGTAT
CGCCCCGCCCTGGGCGGCAAGGCTGGCCCGGTCGGCACCAGTTGCGTGAGCGGAAAGATGGCCGCTTCCC
GGCCCTGCTGCAGGGAGCTCAAAATGGAGGACGCGGCGCTCGGGAGAGCGGGCGGGTGAGTCACCCACAC
AAAGGAAAAGGGCCTTTCCGTCCTCAGCCGTCGCTTCATGTGACTCCACGGAGTACCGGGCGCCGTCCAG
GCACCTCGATTAGTTCTCGAGCTTTTGGAGTACGTCGTCTTTAGGTTGGGGGGAGGGGTTTTATGCGATG
GAGTTTCCCCACACTGAGTGGGTGGAGACTGAAGTTAGGCCAGCTTGGCACTTGATGTAATTCTCCTTGG
AATTTGCCCTTTTTGAGTTTGGATCTTGGTTCATTCTCAAGCCTCAGACAGTGGTTCAAAGTTTTTTTCT
TCCATTTCAGGTGTCGTGAGGAATTCAAGTTTGTACAAAAAAGCAGGCTTCATGGAGGAGCCGCAGTCAG
ATCCTAGCGTCGAGCCCCCTCTGAGTCAGGAAACATTTTCAGACCTATGGAAACTACTTCCTGAAAACAA
CGTTCTGTCCCCCTTGCCGTCCCAAGCAATGGATGATTTGATGCTGTCCCCGGACGATATTGAACAATGG
TTCACTGAAGACCCAGGTCCAGATGAAGCTCCCAGAATGCCAGAGGCTGCTCCCCGCGTGGCCCCTGCAC
CAGCAGCTCCTACACCGGCGGCCCCTGCACCAGCCCCCTCCTGGCCCCTGTCATCTTCTGTCCCTTCCCA
GAAAACCTACCAGGGCAGCTACGGTTTCCGTCTGGGCTTCTTGCATTCTGGGACAGCCAAGTCTGTGACT
TGCACGTACTCCCCTGCCCTCAACAAGATGTTTTGCCAACTGGCCAAGACCTGCCCTGTGCAGCTGTGGG
TTGATTCCACACCCCCGCCCGGCACCCGCGTCCGCGCCATGGCCATCTACAAGCAGTCACAGCACATGAC
GGAGGTTGTGAGGCGCTGCCCCCACCATGAGCGCTGCTCAGATAGCGATGGTCTGGCCCCTCCTCAGCAT
CTTATCCGAGTGGAGGGAAATTTGCGTGTGGAGTATTTGGATGACAGAAACACTTTTCGACATAGTGTGG
TGGTGCCCTATGAGCCGCCTGAGGTTGGCTCTGACTGTACCACCATCCACTACAACTACATGTGTAACAG
TTCCTGCATGGGCGGCATGAACCGGAGGCCCATCCTCACCATCATCACACTGGAGGATAGCTCTGGAAAC
CTACTGGGACGGAACAGCTTTGAGGTGCGTGTTTGTGCCTGTCCTGGGAGAGACCGGCGCACAGAGGAAG
AGAATCTCCGCAAGAAAGGGGAGCCTCACCACGAGCTGCCCCCAGGGAGCACTAAGCGAGCACTGCCCAA
CAACACCAGCTCCTCTCCCCAGCCAAAGAAGAAACCACTGGATGGAGAATATTTCACCCTTCAGATCCGT
GGGCGTGAGCGCTTCGAGATGTTCCGAGAGCCGAATGAGGCCTTGGAACTCAAGGATGCCCAGGCTGGGA
AGGAGCCAGGGGGGAGCAGGGCTCACTCCAGCCACCTGAAGTCCAAAAAGGGTCAGTCTACCTCCCGCCA
TAAAAAACTCATGTTCAAGACAGAAGGGCCTGACTCAGACGACCCAGCTTTCTTGTACAAAGTGGGAATG
GTGTCTGAGCTGATTAAGGAGAACATGCACATGAAGCTGTACATGGAGGGCACCGTGAACAACCACCACT
TCAAGTGCACATCCGAGGGCGAAGGCAAGCCCTACGAGGGCACCCAGACCATGAGAATCAAGGCCGTCGA
GGGCGGCCCTCTCCCCTTCGCCTTCGACATCCTGGCTACCAGCTTCATGTACGGCAGCAAAACCTTCATC
AACCACACCCAGGGCATCCCCGACTTCTTTAAGCAGTCCTTCCCTGAGGGCTTCACATGGGAGAGAGTCA
CCACATACGAAGACGGGGGCGTGCTGACCGCTACCCAGGACACCAGCCTCCAGGACGGCTGCCTCATCTA
CAACGTCAAGATCAGAGGGGTGAACTTCCCATCCAACGGCCCTGTGATGCAGAAGAAAACACTCGGCTGG
GAGGCCTCCACCGAGACCCTGTACCCCGCTGACGGCGGCCTGGAAGGCAGAGCCGACATGGCCCTGAAGC
TCGTGGGCGGGGGCCACCTGATCTGCAACTTGAAGACCACATACAGATCCAAGAAACCCGCTAAGAACCT
CAAGATGCCCGGCGTCTACTATGTGGACAGAAGACTGGAAAGAATCAAGGAGGCCGACAAAGAGACCTAC
GTCGAGCAGCACGAGGTGGCTGTGGCCAGATACTGCGACCTCCCTAGCAAACTGGGGCACAGAGGAGGAG
GTGGAGGTGGAGGTAAAGTGGGAATGGTGAGCAAGGGCGAGGAGCTGTTCACCGGGGTGGTGCCCATCCT
GGTCGAGCTGGACGGCGACGTAAACGGCCACAAGTTCAGCGTGTCCGGCGAGGGCGAGGGCGATGCCACC
TACGGCAAGCTGACCCTGAAGCTGATCTGCACCACCGGCAAGCTGCCCGTGCCCTGGCCCACCCTCGTGA
CCACCCTGGGCTACGGCCTGCAGTGCTTCGCCCGCTACCCCGACCACATGAAGCAGCACGACTTCTTCAA
GTCCGCCATGCCCGAAGGCTACGTCCAGGAGCGCACCATCTTCTTCAAGGACGACGGCAACTACAAGACC
CGCGCCGAGGTGAAGTTCGAGGGCGACACCCTGGTGAACCGCATCGAGCTGAAGGGCATCGACTTCAAGG
AGGACGGCAACATCCTGGGGCACAAGCTGGAGTACAACTACAACAGCCACAACGTCTATATCACCGCCGA
CAAGCAGTAATCAACTTTATTATACATAGTTGATAATTCACTGGCCGTCGAGATCCGGACTAGTGAGGCG
GAAAGAACCAGCTGTGGAATGTGTGTCAGTTAGGGTGTGGAAAGTCCCCAGGCTCCCCAGCAGGCAGAAG
TATGCAAAGCATGCATCTCAATTAGTCAGCAACCAGGTGTGGAAAGTCCCCAGGCTCCCCAGCAGGCAGA
AGTATGCAAAGCATGCATCTCAATTAGTCAGCAACCATAGTCCCGCCCCTAACTCCGCCCATCCCGCCCC
TAACTCCGCCCAGTTCCGCCCATTCTCCGCCCCATGGCTGACTAATTTTTTTTATTTATGCAGAGGCCGA
GGCCGCCTCGGCCTCTGAGCTATTCCAGAAGTAGTGAGGAGGCTTTTTTGGAGGCCTAGGCTTTTGCAAA
GATCGATCAAGAGACAGGATGAGGATCGTTTCGCATGATTGAACAAGATGGATTGCACGCAGGTTCTCCG
GCCGCTTGGGTGGAGAGGCTATTCGGCTATGACTGGGCACAACAGACAATCGGCTGCTCTGATGCCGCCG
TGTTCCGGCTGTCAGCGCAGGGGCGCCCGGTTCTTTTTGTCAAGACCGACCTGTCCGGTGCCCTGAATGA
ACTGCAAGACGAGGCAGCGCGGCTATCGTGGCTGGCCACGACGGGCGTTCCTTGCGCAGCTGTGCTCGAC
GTTGTCACTGAAGCGGGAAGGGACTGGCTGCTATTGGGCGAAGTGCCGGGGCAGGATCTCCTGTCATCTC
ACCTTGCTCCTGCCGAGAAAGTATCCATCATGGCTGATGCAATGCGGCGGCTGCATACGCTTGATCCGGC
TACCTGCCCATTCGACCACCAAGCGAAACATCGCATCGAGCGAGCACGTACTCGGATGGAAGCCGGTCTT
GTCGATCAGGATGATCTGGACGAAGAGCATCAGGGGCTCGCGCCAGCCGAACTGTTCGCCAGGCTCAAGG
CGAGCATGCCCGACGGCGAGGATCTCGTCGTGACCCATGGCGATGCCTGCTTGCCGAATATCATGGTGGA
AAATGGCCGCTTTTCTGGATTCATCGACTGTGGCCGGCTGGGTGTGGCGGACCGCTATCAGGACATAGCG
TTGGCTACCCGTGATATTGCTGAAGAGCTTGGCGGCGAATGGGCTGACCGCTTCCTCGTGCTTTACGGTA
TCGCCGCTCCCGATTCGCAGCGCATCGCCTTCTATCGCCTTCTTGACGAGTTCTTCTGAGCGACTAGTTA
ACGCGTCGACCAGCTAGCTGGCCAGTCGACAATCAACCTCTGGATTACAAAATTTGTGAAAGATTGACTG
GTATTCTTAACTATGTTGCTCCTTTTACGCTATGTGGATACGCTGCTTTAATGCCTTTGTATCATGCTAT
TGCTTCCCGTATGGCTTTCATTTTCTCCTCCTTGTATAAATCCTGGTTGCTGTCTCTTTATGAGGAGTTG
TGGCCCGTTGTCAGGCAACGTGGCGTGGTGTGCACTGTGTTTGCTGACGCAACCCCCACTGGTTGGGGCA
TTGCCACCACCTGTCAGCTCCTTTCCGGGACTTTCGCTTTCCCCCTCCCTATTGCCACGGCGGAACTCAT
CGCCGCCTGCCTTGCCCGCTGCTGGACAGGGGCTCGGCTGTTGGGCACTGACAATTCCGTGGTGTTGTCG
GGGAAATCATCGTCCTTTCCTTGGCTGCTCGCCTGTGTTGCCACCTGGATTCTGCGCGGGACGTCCTTCT
GCTACGTCCCTTCGGCCCTCAATCCAGCGGACCTTCCTTCCCGCGGCCTGCTGCCGGCTCTGCGGCCTCT
TCCGCGTCTTCGCCTTCGCCCTCAGACGAGTCGGATCTCCCTTTGGGCCGCCTCCCCGCCTGAGATCCTT
TAAGACCAATGACTTACAAGGCAGCTGTAGATCTTAGCCACTTTTTAAAAGAAAAGGGGGGACTGGAAGG
GCTAATTCACTCCCAACGAAGACAAGATCTGCTTTTTGCTTGTACTGGGTCTCTCTGGTTAGACCAGATC
TGAGCCTGGGAGCTCTCTGGCTAACTAGGGAACCCACTGCTTAAGCCTCAATAAAGCTTGCCTTGAGTGC
TTCAAGTAGTGTGTGCCCGTCTGTTGTGTGACTCTGGTAACTAGAGATCCCTCAGACCCTTTTAGTCAGT
GTGGAAAATCTCTAGCAGTAGTAGTTCATGTCATCTTATTATTCAGTATTTATAACTTGCAAAGAAATGA
ATATCAGAGAGTGAGAGGAACTTGTTTATTGCAGCTTATAATGGTTACAAATAAAGCAATAGCATCACAA
ATTTCACAAATAAAGCATTTTTTTCACTGCATTCTAGTTGTGGTTTGTCCAAACTCATCAATGTATCTTA
TCATGTCTGGCTCTAGCTATCCCGCCCCTAACTCCGCCCAGTTCCGCCCATTCTCCGCCCCATGGCTGAC
TAATTTTTTTTATTTATGCAGAGGCCGAGGCCGCCTCTGCCTCTGAGCTATTCCAGAAGTAGTGAGGAGG
CTTTTTTGGAGGCCTAGGCTTTTGCGTCGAGACGTACCCAATTCGCCCTATAGTGAGTCGTATTACGCGC
GCTCACTGGCCGTCGTTTTACAACGTCGTGACTGGGAAAACCCTGGCGTTACCCAACTTAATCGCCTTGC
AGCACATCCCCCTTTCGCCAGCTGGCGTAATAGCGAAGAGGCCCGCACCGATCGCCCTTCCCAACAGTTG
CGCAGCCTGAATGGCGAATGG
[124 nt withheld, positions 10592-10715]
C
[91 nt withheld, positions 10717-10807]
A
[49 nt withheld, positions 10809-10857]
CCTTTGACGTTGGAGTCCACGTTCTTT
[37 nt withheld, positions 10885-10921]
ACCCTATCTCGGTCTATTCTTTTGATTTATAAGGGATTTTGCCGATTTCGGCCTATTGGTTAAAAAATGA
GCTGATTTAACAAAAATTTAACGCGAATTTTAACAAAATATTAACGTTTACAATTTCC
Features (pLannotate 1.2.2; 33 found; start..end, strand, type, name):
     27..131     +  promoter       AmpR promoter: bla
    132..992     +  CDS            AmpR: β-lactamase; bla; confers resistance to ampicillin, carbenicillin, and related antibiotics
   1163..1751    +  rep_origin     ori: high-copy-number ColE1/pMB1/pBR322/pUC origin of replication
   1934..2026    +  CDS            lacI (fragment): lac repressor; lacI; The lac repressor binds to the lac operator to inhibit transcription in E. coli. This inhibition can be relieved by adding lactose or isopropyl-β-D-thiogalactopyranoside (IPTG).
   2039..2060    +  protein_bind   CAP binding site: CAP binding activates transcription in the presence of cAMP. E. coli catabolite activator protein
   2075..2105    +  promoter       lac promoter: promoter for the E. coli lac operon
   2109..2131    +  protein_bind   lac operator (fragment): The lac repressor binds to the lac operator to inhibit transcription in E. coli. This inhibition can be relieved by adding lactose or isopropyl-β-D-thiogalactopyranoside (IPTG). lac repressor encoded by lacI
   2221..2442    +  promoter       RSV promoter: Rous sarcoma virus enhancer/promoter
   2449..2629    +  LTR            5' LTR (truncated): truncated 5' long terminal repeat (LTR) from HIV-1
   2676..2801    +  misc_feature   HIV-1 Ψ: packaging signal of human immunodeficiency virus type 1
   2785..3123    +  CDS            HIV-1 gag (fragment): gag protein from human immunodeficiency virus 1; gag
   3298..3531    +  misc_feature   RRE: The Rev response element (RRE) of HIV-1 allows for Rev-dependent mRNA export from the nucleus to the cytoplasm.
   3908..4008    +  CDS            Rev (fragment): human immunodeficiency virus 1 (HIV-1) Rev protein; rev; enhances nuclear export of unspliced and incompletely spliced viral mRNAs
   4053..4170    +  misc_feature   cPPT/CTS: central polypurine tract and central termination sequence of HIV-1
   4170..4188    -  misc_feature   MCS (fragment): pBluescript multiple cloning site
   4210..4230    +  protein_bind   attB4: mutant version of attB; core recombination site for the Gateway® BP reaction BP Clonase™
   4231..5409    +  promoter       EF-1α promoter: strong constitutive promoter for human elongation factor EF-1α
   5416..5436    +  protein_bind   attB1: mutant version of attB; core recombination site for the Gateway® BP reaction BP Clonase™
   5442..6620    +  CDS            p53: human tumor suppressor protein that is often mutated in cancers; Homo sapiens TP53; responds to cellular stresses to regulate the expression of target genes
   6625..6645    -  protein_bind   attB2: mutant version of attB; core recombination site for the Gateway® BP reaction BP Clonase™
   6648..7343    +  CDS            mKate2: mKate2 is a basic (constitutively fluorescent) red fluorescent protein published in 2009, derived from Entacmaea quadricolor. It is reported to be a rapidly-maturing monomer with moderate acid sensitivity.
   7374..7838    +  CDS            VN155(I152L): improved N-terminal fragment of mVenus for use in bimolecular fluorescence complementation (BiFC) (Kodama and Hu, 2010)
   7851..7872    -  protein_bind   attR3 (fragment): mutant version of attR; recombination site for the Gateway® LR reaction LR Clonase™
   7931..8260    +  promoter       SV40 promoter: SV40 enhancer and early promoter
   8295..9089    +  CDS            NeoR/KanR: aminoglycoside phosphotransferase from Tn5; aph(3')-II (or nptII); confers resistance to neomycin, kanamycin, and G418 (Geneticin®)
   9131..9719    +  misc_feature   WPRE: woodchuck hepatitis virus posttranscriptional regulatory element
   9727..9792    +  CDS            nef (fragment): NEF_HV1Z2 - Experimental evidence at protein level: Swiss-Prot protein existence level 1. Extracellular Nef protein targets CD4(+) T-lymphocytes for apoptosis by interacting with CXCR4 surface receptors. From Human immunodeficiency virus type 1 group M subtype D (isolate Z2/CDC-Z34) (HIV-1).
   9794..10027   +  LTR            3' LTR (ΔU3): self-inactivating 3' long terminal repeat (LTR) from HIV-1
  10099..10220   +  polyA_signal   SV40 poly(A) signal: SV40 polyadenylation signal
  10239..10374   +  rep_origin     SV40 ori: SV40 origin of replication
  10407..10425   -  promoter       T7 promoter: promoter for bacteriophage T7 RNA polymerase
  10433..10588   +  CDS            lacZα (fragment): LacZα fragment of β-galactosidase; lacZ fragment
  10592..11047   +  rep_origin     f1 ori (sequence partly withheld): f1 bacteriophage origin of replication; arrow indicates direction of (+) strand synthesis
