[The description below was written by a language model from this plasmid's Addgene catalogue record and pLannotate feature annotations shown in this document.]
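Description:
pRRLNeo-pEF1a-p53ashL344P-mKate2-splitmVenusN is a third-generation-style, self-inactivating HIV-1 lentiviral transfer plasmid of about 11 kb, built on the pRRL backbone modified to carry neomycin resistance. In bacteria it is maintained through a ColE1/pUC-type origin with ampicillin selection. The catalogue lists it as low copy and grown in a recombination-deficient strain, as is usual for LTR-containing vectors, and an f1 origin is also present. The viral genome is transcribed from an RSV promoter fused to a truncated 5' LTR. It contains the Ψ packaging signal with a gag fragment, the RRE for Rev-dependent export, the cPPT/CTS, a WPRE, and a ΔU3 3' LTR, followed by an SV40 polyadenylation signal and SV40 origin.

The payload was assembled by multisite Gateway recombination, which leaves attB4, attB1 and attB2 scars between the modules. The human EF-1α promoter drives human p53 fused at its C terminus to the red fluorescent protein mKate2, followed by the N-terminal mVenus fragment VN155(I152L) used for bimolecular fluorescence complementation. The p53 coding sequence carries the L344P substitution, which prevents dimerization and tetramerization. It also carries seven silent changes that make the transcript resistant to a published p53 shRNA, so the tagged protein can be expressed while endogenous p53 is knocked down. Downstream, an SV40 promoter drives NeoR for G418 selection of transduced mammalian cells.

mKate2 reports total levels of the fusion protein, whereas reconstituted mVenus would report oligomerization when paired with a partner carrying the complementary mVenus fragment. Because this mutant cannot oligomerize, it plausibly serves as a negative control in studies of p53 tetramerization after DNA damage, although the record does not state that role.
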