Addgene plasmid #69586: pRRLNeo-pEF1a-p53ashL344P-mKate2-splitmVenusN
Purpose: Expresses mutated p53-L344P tagged with mKate2 and split N-term mVenus
Depositing lab: Galit Lahav. Depositing organization: Harvard Medical School. Publication: Constant rate of p53 tetramerization in response to DNA damage controls the p53 response. Gaglia G, Lahav G. Mol Syst Biol. 2014 Oct 24;10:753. doi: 10.15252/msb.20145168. PubMed 25344068.
Backbone
  Vector backbone: pRRL
  Backbone size w/o insert (bp): 7429
  Total vector size (bp): 11046
  Modifications to backbone: neomycin resistance
  Vector type: Mammalian Expression, Lentiviral
  Selectable markers: Neomycin (select with G418)
Growth in bacteria
  Bacterial resistance: Ampicillin, 100 μg/mL
  Growth temperature: 37°C
  Growth strain: Stbl3
  Copy number: Low Copy
Gene/Insert
  Gene/Insert name: p53-L344P
  Species: H. sapiens (human)
  Insert size (bp): 1179
  Mutation: p53 L344P mutation that prevents dimerization and tetramerization and 7 silent mutations in p53 DNA to prevent targeting by shRNA at positions C777T, T778A, C779G, A781T, G782C, T786A, T789C
  Entrez Gene: TP53 (a.k.a. BCC7, BMFS5, LFS1, P53, TRP53)
  Promoter: EF1alpha
  Tag / fusion protein: mKate2 (C terminal on insert); split mVenus - N term (C terminal on insert)
  Cloning method: Gateway Cloning
  Sequencing primers: 5′ CAAGTTTGTACAAAAAAGCAGGCT
Terms and licenses: Academic/Nonprofit Terms; Industry Terms: Not Available to Industry
Depositor comments: This mutant will not dimerize nor tetramerize. This p53 is tagged with the N-term of a split mVenus. The silent mutations prevent targeting by shRNA p53 published in Brummelkamp et al Science. 2002;296:550–3.
How to cite: pRRLNeo-pEF1a-p53ashL344P-mKate2-splitmVenusN was a gift from Galit Lahav (Addgene plasmid # 69586 ; http://n2t.net/addgene:69586 ; RRID:Addgene_69586)
