>Addgene plasmid #69586 | pRRLNeo-pEF1a-p53ashL344P-mKate2-splitmVenusN | addgene partial sequence | sequence record 127582 | hP53_660F 5'-cacatgacggaggttgtgag-3'
GCGATGGTCTGGCCCCTCCTCAGCATCTTATCCGAGTGGAGGGAAATTTGCGTGTGGAGTATTTGGATGA
CAGAAACACTTTTCGACATAGTGTGGTGGTGCCCTATGAGCCGCCTGAGGTTGGCTCTGACTGTACCACC
ATCCACTACAACTACATGTGTAACAGTTCCTGCATGGGCGGCATGAACCGGAGGCCCATCCTCACCATCA
TCACACTGGAGGATAGCTCTGGAAACCTACTGGGACGGAACAGCTTTGAGGTGCGTGTTTGTGCCTGTCC
TGGGAGAGACCGGCGCACAGAGGAAGAGAATCTCCGCAAGAAAGGGGAGCCTCACCACGAGCTGCCCCCA
GGGAGCACTAAGCGAGCACTGCCCAACAACACCAGCTCCTCTCCCCAGCCAAAGAAGAAACCACTGGATG
GAGAATATTTCACCCTTCAGATCCGTGGGCGTGAGCGCTTCGAGATGTTCCGAGAGCCGAATGAGGCCTT
GGAACTCAAGGATGCCCAGGCTGGGAAGGAGCCAGGGGGGAGCAGGGCTCACTCCAGCCACCTGAAGTCC
AAAAAGGGTCAGTCTACCTCCCGCCATAAAAAACTCATGTTCAAGACAGAAGGGCCTGACTCAGACGACC
CAGCTTTCTTGTACAAAGTGGGAATGGTGTCTGAGCTGATTAAGGAGAACATGCACATGAAGCTGTACAT
GGAGGGCACCGTGAACAACCACCACTTCAAGTGCACATCCGAGGGCGAAGGCAAGCC
