>Addgene plasmid #69586 | pRRLNeo-pEF1a-p53ashL344P-mKate2-splitmVenusN | addgene partial sequence | sequence record 127584 | pBABE3 5'-ACCCTAACTGACACACATTCC-3'
TCCGGATCTCGACGGCCAGTGAATTATCAACTATGTATAATAAAGTTGATTACTGCTTGTCGGCGGTGAT
ATAGACGTTGTGGCTGTTGTAGTTGTACTCCAGCTTGTGCCCCAGGATGTTGCCGTCCTCCTTGAAGTCG
ATGCCCTTCAGCTCGATGCGGTTCACCAGGGTGTCGCCCTCGAACTTCACCTCGGCGCGGGTCTTGTAGT
TGCCGTCGTCCTTGAAGAAGATGGTGCGCTCCTGGACGTAGCCTTCGGGCATGGCGGACTTGAAGAAGTC
GTGCTGCTTCATGTGGTCGGGGTAGCGGGCGAAGCACTGCAGGCCGTAGCCCAGGGTGGTCACGAGGGTG
GGCCAGGGCACGGGCAGCTTGCCGGTGGTGCAGATCAGCTTCAGGGTCAGCTTGCCGTAGGTGGCATCGC
CCTCGCCCTCGCCGGACACGCTGAACTTGTGGCCGTTTACGTCGCCGTCCAGCTCGACCAGGATGGGCAC
CACCCCGGTGAACAGCTCCTCGCCCTTGCTCACCATTCCCACTTTACCTCCACCTCCACCTCCTCCTCTG
TGCCCCAGTTTGCTAGGGAGGTCGCAGTATCTGGCCACAGCCACCTCGTGCTGCTCGACGTAGGTCTCTT
TGTCGGCCTCCTTGATTCTTTCCAGTCTTCTGTCCACATAGTAGACGCCGGGCATCTTGAGGTTCTTAGC
GGGTTTCTTGGATCTGTATGTGGTCTTCAA
